>Addgene plasmid #119565 | pC0.057 | addgene full sequence | sequence record 234061 | Addgene NGS Result
TTCAGACTGGCTAATGCACCCAGTAAGGCAGCGGTATCATCAACAGGCTTACCCGTCTTACTGTCCCTAG
TGCTTGGATTCTCACCAATAAAAAACGCCCGGCGGCAACCGAGCGTTCTGAACAAATCCAGATGGAGTTC
TGAGGTCATTACTGGATCTATCAACAGGAGTCCAAGCGAGCTCGTAAACTTGGTCTGACAGCTCTAGCTC
CGGCAAAAAAACGGGCAAGGTGTCACCACCCTGCCCTTTTTCTTTAAAACCGAAAAGATTACTTCGCGTT
TGCCACCTGACGTCTAAGAAAAGGAATATTCAGCAATTTGCCCGTGCCGAAGAAAGGCCCACCCGTGAAG
GTGAGCCGGTCTCAGGAGTGTTTTATCAGAAAAATAGGTTGAATGCCCCTTTACCTAAGGCAGCGGAGGA
TGTGAATGGAACAATGGGGGCAATGAGATTTCCATAAAGTACTCTATTTTGCTCCTTTTCCATCGAAAGA
CACGGCAACAGTAGACCGGGGACAGACCGAGTTGACATATCAAGTTTTTTTGATGTAAGATTATTCCATC
AAGTTTTTTTGATGAGTTGTCCTAGAGTAGTGGAGGTTACTAGAATGTGAGACCAGTCAAAAGCCTCCGA
CCGGAGGCTTTTGACTAAAACTTCCCTTGGGGTTATCATTGGGGCTCACTCAAAGGCGGTAATCAGATAA
AAAAAATCCTTAGCTTTCGCTAAGGATGATTTCTGCTAGTATTATTAGAAAAACTCATCGAGCATCAAAT
GAAACTGCAATTTATTCATATCAGGATTATCAATACCATATTTTTGAAAAAGCCGTTTCTGTAATGAAGG
AGAAAACTCACCGAGGCAGTTCCAAAGAATGGCAAGGTCCTGGTAACGGTCTGCGATTCCGACCCGTCCA
ACATCAATACAACCTATTAATTTCCCCTCGTCAAAAATAAGGTTATCAAGTGAGAAATCACCATGAGTGA
CGACTGAATCCGGTGAGAATGGCAAGAGCTTGTGCATTTCTTTCCAGACTTGTTCAACAGGCCAGCCATT
ACGCTCGTCATCAAAATCACTCGCATCAACCAAACCGTTATTCATGCGTGATTGCGCCTGAGCAAGACGA
AATACACGATCGCTGTTAAAAGGACAATTACAAACAGGAATCGAATGTAACCGGCGCAGGAACACGGCCA
GCGCATCAACAATATTTTCACCTGAATCAGGATATTCTTCTAATACCTGGAAGGCTGTTTTCCCAGGAAT
CGCGGTGGTGAGTAACCACGCATCATCAGGAGTACGGATAAAATGCTTGATGGTCGGGAGAGGCATAAAC
TCCGTCAGCCAGTTGAGACGGACCATCTCATCTGTAACATCATTGGCAACGCTACCTTTGCCATGTTTCA
GAAACAACTCTGGCGCATCGGGCTTCCCATACAAGCGATAGATTGTCGCACCTGATTGCCCGACATTATC
GCGAGCCCATTTATACCCATATAAATCAGCGTCCATGTTGGAGTTTAAGCGCGGACGGGAGCAAGACGTT
TCCCGTTGAATATGGCTCATAACACCCCTTGTATTACTGTTTATGTAAGCAGACAGTTTTATTGTTCATG
ATGATATATTTTTATCTTGTGCAATGTAACATCAGAGATTTTGAGACACAACGTGGCTTTGTTGAATAAA
TCGAACTTTTGCTGAGTTGAAGGATCAGCTCTAGTAGTTACATTGTCGATCTGTTCATGGTGAACAGCTT
TGAATGCACCAAAAACTCGTAAAAGCTCTGATGTATCTATCTTTTTTACACCGTTTTCATCTGTGCATAT
GGACAGTTTTCCCTTTGATATGTAACGGTGAACAGTTGTTCTACTTTTGTTTGTTAGTCTTGATGCTTCA
CTGATAGATACAAGAGCCATAAGAACCTCAGATCCTTCCGTATTTAGCCAGTATGTTCTCTAGTGTGGTT
CGTTGTTTTTGCGTGAGCCATGAGAACGAACCATTGAGATCATACTTACTTTGCATGTCACTCAAAAATT
TTGCCTCAAAACTGGTGAGCTGAATTTTTGCAGTTAAAGCATCGTGTAGTGTTTTTCTTAGTCCGTTATG
TAGGTAGGAATCTGATGTAATGGTTGTTGGTATTTTGTCACCATTCATTTTTATCTGGTTGTTCTCAAGT
TCGGTTACGAGATCCATTTGTCTATCTAGTTCAACTTGGAAAATCAACGTATCAGTCGGGCGGCCTCGCT
TATCAACCACCAATTTCATATTGCTGTAAGTGTTTAAATCTTTACTTATTGGTTTCAAAACCCATTGGTT
AAGCCTTTTAAACTCATGGTAGTTATTTTCAAGCATTAACATGAACTTAAATTCATCAAGGCTAATCTCT
ATATTTGCCTTGTGAGTTTTCTTTTGTGTTAGTTCTTTTAATAACCACTCATAAATCCTCATAGAGTATT
TGTTTTCAAAAGACTTAACATGTTCCAGATTATATTTTATGAATTTTTTTAACTGGAAAAGATAAGGCAA
TATCTCTTCACTAAAAACTAATTCTAATTTTTCGCTTGAGAACTTGGCATAGTTTGTCCACTGGAAAATC
TCAAAGCCTTTAACCAAAGGATTCCTGATTTCCACAGTTCTCGTCATCAGCTCTCTGGTTGCTTTAGCTA
ATACACCATAAGCATTTTCCCTACTGATGTTCATCATCTGAGCGTATTGGTTATAAGTGAACGATACCGT
CCGTTCTTTCCTTGTAGGGTTTTCAATCGTGGGGTTGAGTAGTGCCACACAGCATAAAATTAGCTTGGTT
TCATGCTCCGTTAAGTCATAGCGACTAATCGCTAGTTCATTTGCTTTGAAAACAACTAATTCAGACATAC
ATCTCAATTGGTCTAGGTGATTTTAATCACTATACCAATTGAGATGGGCTAGTCAATGATAATTACATGT
CCTTTTCCTTTGAGTTGTGGGTATCTGTAAATTCTGCTAGACCTTTGCTGGAAAACTTGTAAATTCTGCT
AGACCCTCTGTAAATTCCGCTAGACCTTTGTGTGTTTTTTTTGTTTATATTCAAGTGGTTATAATTTATA
GAATAAAGAAAGAATAAAAAAAGATAAAAAGAATAGATCCCAGCCCTGTGTATAACTCACTACTTTAGTC
AGTTCCGCAGTATTACAAAAGGATGTCGCAAACGCTGTTTGCTCCTCTACAAAACAGACCTTAAAACCCT
AAAGGCTTAAGTAGCACCCTCGCAAGCTCGGGCAAATCGCTGAATATTCCTTTTGTCTCCGACCATCAGG
CACCTGAGTCGCTGTCTTTTTCGTGACATTCAGTTCGCTGCGCTCACGGCTCTGGCAGTGAATGGGGGTA
AATGGCACTACAGGCGCCTTTTATGGATTCATGCAAGGAAACTACCCATAATACAAGAAAAGCCCGTCAC
GGGCTTCTCAGGGCGTTTTATGGCGGGTCTGCTATGTGGTGCTATCTGACTTTTTGCTGTTCAGCAGTTC
CTGCCCTCTGATTTTCCAGTCTGACCACTTCGGATTATCCCGTGACAGGTCA
Features (pLannotate 1.2.2; 8 found; start..end, strand, type, name):
     78..172     -  terminator     lambda t0 terminator: transcription terminator from phage lambda
    209..268     +  terminator     his operon terminator: This putative transcriptin terminator from the E. coli his operon has a 2-bp deletion introduced during synthesis. Its efficiency has not been determined.
    328..357     -  terminator     T3Te terminator: phage T3 early transcription terminator
    615..646     +  terminator     tonB terminator: bidirectional E. coli tonB-P14 transcription terminator
    693..733     -  terminator     bacterial terminator (fragment): putative bacterial transcription terminator
    745..1560    -  CDS            KanR: aminoglycoside phosphotransferase confers resistance to kanamycin in bacteria or G418 (Geneticin®) in eukaryotes
   1918..2868    -  CDS            Rep101: RepA protein needed for replication with the pSC101 origin; rep101
   2916..3138    -  rep_origin     pSC101 ori: low-copy replication origin that requires the Rep101 protein
