[The description below was written by a language model from this plasmid's Addgene catalogue record and pLannotate feature annotations shown in this document.]
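Description:
pC0.057 is a Level 0 promoter part from the CyanoGate modular cloning suite, a toolkit that extends the plant MoClo Golden Gate syntax to the engineering of cyanobacteria. It is built on the pSB4K5 backbone and is propagated in E. coli as a low-copy plasmid. The feature table shows the pSC101 origin of replication together with the Rep101 (RepA) protein that this origin requires. Selection is by kanamycin through a KanR aminoglycoside phosphotransferase gene. Several transcription terminators (lambda t0, his operon, T3Te, tonB and a further putative bacterial terminator fragment) lie in the region around the cloning site, which is typical of backbones that insulate the insert from read-through transcription. The sequenced record is 3,552 nt, consistent with the stated backbone plus insert.

The payload is ParsB, a 235 bp promoter from the arsB gene that the depositor describes as inducible by arsenite (AsO2-). The record does not state the source organism. Two changes from the native sequence are recorded: a G to A substitution at position 117, and the addition of a 22 bp ribosome binding site (RBS*) upstream of the ATG, so the part supplies both transcriptional control and translation initiation signals. The insert was cloned with BpiI, and both sites were destroyed in the process. The automated annotation does not pick up the promoter itself, so its exact coordinates are not given in the feature table. As a Level 0 part, the plasmid serves as a storage and donor vector. The promoter is intended to be released and combined with coding sequence and terminator parts in higher-level assemblies, giving chemically inducible gene expression in cyanobacterial hosts.
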