Addgene plasmid #119565: pC0.057
Purpose: Level 0 part. Promoter
Depositing lab: Alistair McCormick. Depositing organization: University of Edinburgh. Publication: CyanoGate: A Modular Cloning Suite for Engineering Cyanobacteria Based on the Plant MoClo Syntax. Vasudevan R, Gale GAR, Schiavon AA, Puzorjov A, Malin J, Gillespie MD, Vavitsas K, Zulkower V, Wang B, Howe CJ, Lea-Smith DJ, McCormick AJ. Plant Physiol. 2019 May;180(1):39-55. doi: 10.1104/pp.18.01401. Epub 2019 Feb 28. PubMed 30819783.
Backbone
  Vector backbone: pSB4K5
  Backbone size w/o insert (bp): 3313
  Vector type: Synthetic Biology
Growth in bacteria
  Bacterial resistance: Kanamycin, 50 μg/mL
  Growth temperature: 37°C
  Growth strain: DH5alpha
  Copy number: Low Copy
Gene/Insert
  Gene/Insert name: ParsB
  Insert size (bp): 235
  Mutation: bp 117 G to A, RBS* added (22 bp) upstream of ATG.
  Cloning method: Restriction Enzyme; 5′ cloning site BpiI (destroyed during cloning); 3′ cloning site BpiI (destroyed during cloning)
  Sequencing primers: 5′ aagattacttcgcgtttgccac; 3′ attttttttatctgattaccgcctttgagt
Terms and licenses: Academic/Nonprofit Terms; Industry Terms: Not Available to Industry
Depositor comments: AsO2- inducible promoter from the arsB gene. Please visit https://www.biorxiv.org/content/10.1101/426700v1 for bioRxiv preprint.
How to cite: pC0.057 was a gift from Alistair McCormick (Addgene plasmid # 119565 ; http://n2t.net/addgene:119565 ; RRID:Addgene_119565)
